>Addgene plasmid #44089 | pTF270 (pFA6a-PSc-6xGly-3xFlag-KanMX) | addgene partial sequence | sequence record 62065 | Sp6 5'-ATTTAGGTGACACTATAG-3'
CTTCGTACGCTGCAGGTCGACGGATCCCCGGGTTAATTAACTTGGAAGTATTGTTCCAAGGTCCAGGTGG
AGGCGGTGGAGGCTCTAGAGACTACAAGGACCACGACGGTGACTACAAGGACCACGACATTGACTACAAG
GATGACGATGACAAGTGACTCGAGGCGCGCCACTTCTAAATAAGCGAATTTCTTATGATTTATGATTTTT
ATTATTAAATAAGTTATAAAAAAAATAAGTGTATACAAATTTTAAAGTGACTCTTAGGTTTTAAAACGAA
AATTCTTATTCTTGAGTAACTCTTTCCTGTAGGTCAGGTTGCTTTCTCAGGTATAGTATGAGGTCGCTCT
TATTGACCACACCTCTACCGGCAGATCCGCTAGGGATAACAGGGTAATATAGATCTGTTTAGCTTGCCTC
GTCCCCGCCGGGTCACCCGGCCAGCGACATGGAGGCCCAGAATACCCTCCTTGACAGTCTTGACGTGCGC
AGCTCAGGGGCATGATGTGACTGTCGCCCGTACATTTAGCCCATACATCCCCATGTATAATCATTTGCAT
CCATACATTTTGATGGCCGCACGGCGCGAAGCAAAAATTACGGCTCCTCGCTGCAGACCTGCGAGCAGGG
AAACGCTCCCCTCACAGACGCGTTGAATTGTCCCCACGCCGCGCCCCTGTAGAGAAATATAAAAGGTTAG
GATTTGCCACTGAGGTTCTTCTTTCATATACTTCCTTTTAAAATCTTGCTAGGATACAGTTCTCACATCA
CATCCGAACATAAACAACCATGGGTAAGGAAAAGACTCACGTTTCGAGGCCGCGATTAAATTCCAACATG
GATGCTGATTTATATGGGTATAAATGGGCTCGCGATAATGTCGGGCAATCAGGTGCGACAATCTATCGAT
TGTATGGGAAGCCCGATGCGCCAGA
