[The description below was written by a language model from this plasmid's Addgene catalogue record.]
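Description:
pTF270 (pFA6a-PSc-6xGly-3xFlag-KanMX) is a PCR-template plasmid for C-terminal tagging of genes at their chromosomal loci in yeast. It is built on the pFA6a-6xGLY-3xFLAG-kanMX6 backbone (about 4.3 kb), is propagated in E. coli under ampicillin selection, and carries no gene insert of its own, so it is catalogued as an empty backbone. The record does not describe a yeast replication origin. The plasmid is not meant to be maintained in yeast, but to serve as the template for a linear integration cassette.

The functional module reads, in order, PreScission protease cleavage site, six-glycine flexible linker, 3xFLAG epitope, ADH1 transcription terminator, and the KanMX marker conferring G418 resistance in yeast. It was made by replacing the original 6xGly/3xFLAG segment with a protease site, 6xGly and a short XhoI-KpnI-XbaI linker, into which the 3xFLAG tag was then inserted. Amplifying the module with primers that carry roughly 50 nucleotides of homology to the target locus gives a product that integrates by homologous recombination at the 3' end of an open reading frame. This fuses the tag in frame, while the ADH1 terminator replaces the native 3' signals and KanMX allows selection of integrants.

The tagged protein can be followed by FLAG detection or captured on an affinity matrix and released by PreScission cleavage. pTF270 belongs to a set of 36 templates combining TEV or PreScission sites, several tags and three markers. Using two different protease sites lets a complex carrying two tags be purified in two successive steps. If only epitope tagging is needed, the upstream primer can be moved to omit the protease site.
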