Addgene plasmid #44089: pTF270 (pFA6a-PSc-6xGly-3xFlag-KanMX)
Purpose: (Empty Backbone)
Depositing lab: Tim Formosa. Depositing organization: University of Utah.
Backbone
  Vector backbone: pFA6a-6xGLY-3xFLAG-kanMX6 (Addgene plasmid # 20754)
  Backbone manufacturer: Mark Hochstrasser lab (Yale Univeristy, New Haven, CT) (PMID: 19243080)
  Backbone size (bp): 4255
  Modifications to backbone: 6xGly/3xFlag replaced with PSc/6xGly/3xFlag
  Vector type: PCR-based yeast C-terminal tagging
  Selectable markers: G418
  Tag / fusion protein: PreScission protease site (C terminal on backbone); 6xGly linker (C terminal on backbone); 3xFlag (C terminal on backbone); ADH1 transcription terminator (C terminal on backbone); KanMX casette (C terminal on backbone)
Growth in bacteria
  Bacterial resistance: Ampicillin, 100 μg/mL
  Growth temperature: 37°C
  Growth strain: DH5alpha
  Copy number: Unknown
Gene/Insert
  Cloning method: Ligation Independent Cloning
  Sequencing primers: 5′ Sp6; 3′ T7
Resource information
  A portion of this plasmid was derived from a plasmid made by: Backbone pFA6a-6xGLY-3xFLAG-kanMX6 from Mark Hochstrasser lab (Yale Univeristy, New Haven, CT) via Addgene (Plasmid no. 20754)
Terms and licenses: Academic/Nonprofit Terms; Industry Terms: Not Available to Industry
Depositor comments: The depositing lab has constructed and deposited here 36 plasmids that can be used to generate linear PCR products to fuse to the 3' end of an ORF in the yeast genome and add (TEV or PreScission protease site) - 6X Gly linker - (12X His, 2X Strep, 3X FLAG, Protein A, or V5) - ADH1 transcription terminator - (KanMX, HphMX, or His3MX). Six plasmids (Addgene plasmids 44062, 44068, 44074, 44080, 44086, and 44092) have no epitope/purification tag and so can be used to add an alternate tag by standard cloning into unique XhoI-KpnI-XbaI sites, if desired. The other 30 plasmids are all of the possible combinations of the protease site - tag - marker options listed above. After fusion, the modified protein can then be followed with the epitope or purified using the tag and released from the matrix with the protease site. The constructs were designed with one of two different protease sites to allow a complex with two different tags to be purified in two successive steps, using each protease to release the complex from each purification matrix. The schematic diagram (see attached above) represents the format of the constructs and shows the proper scheme for producing the desired PCR products (see also below). If only epitope tagging is needed, the upstream primer can be adjusted to skip the protease site (see example below). Construction: DS5421 (pFA6a-6xGLY-3XFLAG-HIS3MX6 (Addgene Plasmid #20753), DS5422 (pFA6a-6xGLY-3XFLAG-KanMX) (Addgene Plasmid #20754), or DS5423 (pFA6a-6xGLY-3XFLAG-HphMX) (Addgene Plasmid #20755) (corresponding to each selection marker) was digested with AscI and PacI to release 3XFlag and replace it with TEV or PreScision sites followed by 6xGly and an XhoI-KpnI-XbaI linker. Affinity tags were constructed by PCR or by annealing oligos to fit into the XhoI-XbaI gap. This includes 12xHis, 2xStrep II, 3xFLAG, PrtA (2 repeats as found in pBS1479), and V5. Each tag was inserted into each base vector, making 30 templates with all combinations of protease site, tag, and selectable marker. PCR amplification: These two primers (along with 50 nt of homology to the targets at the 5' ends) will amplify the desired product from any of the constructs (the reading frame for P1 is important – alternating codons bracketed). P1 5’-(homology)...[CGA]CGG[ATC]CCC[GGG]TTA[ATT]AAC-3’ P2 5’-(homology)...GATATCATCGATGAATTCGAGCTCGTTT-3’ If only epitope tagging is needed, the upstream primer can be adjusted to skip the protease site. As an example, for the V5-tag-containing constructs, usage of the following primer (5’-(homology)... GGTGGAGGCTCTAGAGGTAAGCCAATTCCA-3’) in place of P1 will omit the protease cleavage site and add only 3xGly and V5 (GGGSR-V5-Stop).
How to cite: pTF270 (pFA6a-PSc-6xGly-3xFlag-KanMX) was a gift from Tim Formosa (Addgene plasmid # 44089 ; http://n2t.net/addgene:44089 ; RRID:Addgene_44089)
