LOCUS       Exported 4290 bp ds-DNA circular SYN 12-MAY-2021
DEFINITION  synthetic circular DNA
ACCESSION   .
VERSION     .
KEYWORDS    pTF270 (pFA6a-PSc-6xGly-3xFlag-KanMX)
SOURCE      synthetic DNA construct
  ORGANISM  synthetic DNA construct
REFERENCE   1 (bases 1 to 4290)
  TITLE     Formosa lab yeast 3' tagging constructs
  JOURNAL   Unpublished
REFERENCE   2 (bases 1 to 4290)
  AUTHORS   .
  TITLE     Direct Submission
  JOURNAL   Exported May 12, 2021 from SnapGene Server 1.1.58
            http://www.snapgene.com
FEATURES             Location/Qualifiers
     source          1..4290
                     /organism="synthetic DNA construct"
                     /mol_type="other DNA"
     promoter        complement(199..303)
                     /gene="bla"
                     /label=AmpR promoter
     primer_bind     371..389
                     /label=pBRforEco
                     /note="pBR322 vectors, upsteam of EcoRI site, forward
                     primer"
     primer_bind     complement(427..449)
                     /label=pGEX 3'
                     /note="pGEX vectors, reverse primer"
     primer_bind     549..568
                     /label=pRS-marker
                     /note="pRS vectors, use to sequence yeast selectable
                     marker"
     promoter        649..667
                     /label=SP6 promoter
                     /note="promoter for bacteriophage SP6 RNA polymerase"
     primer_bind     649..666
                     /label=SP6
                     /note="SP6 promoter, forward primer"
     CDS             728..751
                     /codon_start=1
                     /product="recognition and cleavage site for human
                     rhinovirus 3C and PreScission proteases"
                     /label=HRV 3C site
                     /translation="LEVLFQGP"
     CDS             776..841
                     /codon_start=1
                     /product="three tandem FLAG(R) epitope tags, followed by an
                     enterokinase cleavage site"
                     /label=3xFLAG
                     /translation="DYKDHDGDYKDHDIDYKDDDDK"
     terminator      870..1057
                     /gene="S. cerevisiae ADH1"
                     /label=ADH1 terminator
                     /note="transcription terminator for the S. cerevisiae
                     alcohol dehydrogenase 1 (ADH1) gene"
     primer_bind     complement(925..949)
                     /label=pHybLex-R
                     /note="ADH terminator, reverse primer"
     gene            1132..2488
                     /label=kanMX
                     /note="yeast selectable marker conferring kanamycin
                     resistance (Wach et al., 1994)"
     promoter        1132..1475
                     /label=TEF promoter
                     /note="Ashbya gossypii TEF promoter"
     CDS             1476..2285
                     /codon_start=1
                     /gene="aph(3')-Ia"
                     /product="aminoglycoside phosphotransferase"
                     /label=KanR
                     /note="confers resistance to kanamycin"
                     /translation="MGKEKTHVSRPRLNSNMDADLYGYKWARDNVGQSGATIYRLYGKP
                     DAPELFLKHGKGSVANDVTDEMVRLNWLTEFMPLPTIKHFIRTPDDAWLLTTAIPGKTA
                     FQVLEEYPDSGENIVDALAVFLRRLHSIPVCNCPFNSDRVFRLAQAQSRMNNGLVDASD
                     FDDERNGWPVEQVWKEMHKLLPFSPDSVVTHGDFSLDNLIFDEGKLIGCIDVGRVGIAD
                     RYQDLAILWNCLGEFSPSLQKRLFQKYGIDNPDMNKLQFHLMLDEFF"
     primer_bind     complement(1543..1562)
                     /label=Kan-R
                     /note="Kanamycin resistance gene, reverse primer"
     terminator      2291..2488
                     /label=TEF terminator
                     /note="Ashbya gossypii TEF terminator"
     primer_bind     complement(2592..2611)
                     /label=T7
                     /note="T7 promoter, forward primer"
     promoter        complement(2593..2611)
                     /label=T7 promoter
                     /note="promoter for bacteriophage T7 RNA polymerase"
     primer_bind     complement(2698..2715)
                     /label=L4440
                     /note="L4440 vector, forward primer"
     rep_origin      complement(2869..3457)
                     /direction=LEFT
                     /label=ori
                     /note="high-copy-number ColE1/pMB1/pBR322/pUC origin of
                     replication"
     primer_bind     complement(2949..2968)
                     /label=pBR322ori-F
                     /note="pBR322 origin, forward primer"
     CDS             complement(3628..198)
                     /codon_start=1
                     /gene="bla"
                     /product="beta-lactamase"
                     /label=AmpR
                     /note="confers resistance to ampicillin, carbenicillin, and
                     related antibiotics"
                     /translation="MSIQHFRVALIPFFAAFCLPVFAHPETLVKVKDAEDQLGARVGYI
                     ELDLNSGKILESFRPEERFPMMSTFKVLLCGAVLSRIDAGQEQLGRRIHYSQNDLVEYS
                     PVTEKHLTDGMTVRELCSAAITMSDNTAANLLLTTIGGPKELTAFLHNMGDHVTRLDRW
                     EPELNEAIPNDERDTTMPVAMATTLRKLLTGELLTLASRQQLIDWMEADKVAGPLLRSA
                     LPAGWFIADKSGAGERGSRGIIAALGPDGKPSRIVVIYTTGSQATMDERNRQIAEIGAS
                     LIKHW"
     primer_bind     4251..4270
                     /label=Amp-R
                     /note="Ampicillin resistance gene, reverse primer"
ORIGIN
        1 cattggaaaa cgttcttcgg ggcgaaaact ctcaaggatc ttaccgctgt tgagatccag
       61 ttcgatgtaa cccactcgtg cacccaactg atcttcagca tcttttactt tcaccagcgt
      121 ttctgggtga gcaaaaacag gaaggcaaaa tgccgcaaaa aagggaataa gggcgacacg
      181 gaaatgttga atactcatac tcttcctttt tcaatattat tgaagcattt atcagggtta
      241 ttgtctcatg agcggataca tatttgaatg tatttagaaa aataaacaaa taggggttcc
      301 gcgcacattt ccccgaaaag tgccacctga cgtctaagaa accattatta tcatgacatt
      361 aacctataaa aataggcgta tcacgaggcc ctttcgtctc gcgcgtttcg gtgatgacgg
      421 tgaaaacctc tgacacatgc agctcccgga gacggtcaca gcttgtctgt aagcggatgc
      481 cgggagcaga caagcccgtc agggcgcgtc agcgggtgtt ggcgggtgtc ggggctggct
      541 taactatgcg gcatcagagc agattgtact gagagtgcac catatggaca tattgtcgtt
      601 agaacgcggc tacaattaat acataacctt atgtatcata cacatacgat ttaggtgaca
      661 ctatagaacg cggccgccag ctgaagcttc gtacgctgca ggtcgacgga tccccgggtt
      721 aattaacttg gaagtattgt tccaaggtcc aggtggaggc ggtggaggct ctagagacta
      781 caaggaccac gacggtgact acaaggacca cgacattgac tacaaggatg acgatgacaa
      841 gtgactcgag gcgcgccact tctaaataag cgaatttctt atgatttatg atttttatta
      901 ttaaataagt tataaaaaaa ataagtgtat acaaatttta aagtgactct taggttttaa
      961 aacgaaaatt cttattcttg agtaactctt tcctgtaggt caggttgctt tctcaggtat
     1021 agtatgaggt cgctcttatt gaccacacct ctaccggcag atccgctagg gataacaggg
     1081 taatatagat ctgtttagct tgcctcgtcc ccgccgggtc acccggccag cgacatggag
     1141 gcccagaata ccctccttga cagtcttgac gtgcgcagct caggggcatg atgtgactgt
     1201 cgcccgtaca tttagcccat acatccccat gtataatcat ttgcatccat acattttgat
     1261 ggccgcacgg cgcgaagcaa aaattacggc tcctcgctgc agacctgcga gcagggaaac
     1321 gctcccctca cagacgcgtt gaattgtccc cacgccgcgc ccctgtagag aaatataaaa
     1381 ggttaggatt tgccactgag gttcttcttt catatacttc cttttaaaat cttgctagga
     1441 tacagttctc acatcacatc cgaacataaa caaccatggg taaggaaaag actcacgttt
     1501 cgaggccgcg attaaattcc aacatggatg ctgatttata tgggtataaa tgggctcgcg
     1561 ataatgtcgg gcaatcaggt gcgacaatct atcgattgta tgggaagccc gatgcgccag
     1621 agttgtttct gaaacatggc aaaggtagcg ttgccaatga tgttacagat gagatggtca
     1681 gactaaactg gctgacggaa tttatgcctc ttccgaccat caagcatttt atccgtactc
     1741 ctgatgatgc atggttactc accactgcga tccccggcaa aacagcattc caggtattag
     1801 aagaatatcc tgattcaggt gaaaatattg ttgatgcgct ggcagtgttc ctgcgccggt
     1861 tgcattcgat tcctgtttgt aattgtcctt ttaacagcga tcgcgtattt cgtctcgctc
     1921 aggcgcaatc acgaatgaat aacggtttgg ttgatgcgag tgattttgat gacgagcgta
     1981 atggctggcc tgttgaacaa gtctggaaag aaatgcataa gcttttgcca ttctcaccgg
     2041 attcagtcgt cactcatggt gatttctcac ttgataacct tatttttgac gaggggaaat
     2101 taataggttg tattgatgtt ggacgagtcg gaatcgcaga ccgataccag gatcttgcca
     2161 tcctatggaa ctgcctcggt gagttttctc cttcattaca gaaacggctt tttcaaaaat
     2221 atggtattga taatcctgat atgaataaat tgcagtttca tttgatgctc gatgagtttt
     2281 tctaatcagt actgacaata aaaagattct tgttttcaag aacttgtcat ttgtatagtt
     2341 tttttatatt gtagttgttc tattttaatc aaatgttagc gtgatttata ttttttttcg
     2401 cctcgacatc atctgcccag atgcgaagtt aagtgcgcag aaagtaatat catgcgtcaa
     2461 tcgtatgtga atgctggtcg ctatactgct gtcgattcga tactaacgcc gccatccagt
     2521 ttaaacgagc tcgaattcat cgatgatatc agatccacta gtggcctatg cggccgcgga
     2581 tctgccggtc tccctatagt gagtcgtatt aatttcgata agccaggtta acctgcatta
     2641 atgaatcggc caacgcgcgg ggagaggcgg tttgcgtatt gggcgctctt ccgcttcctc
     2701 gctcactgac tcgctgcgct cggtcgttcg gctgcggcga gcggtatcag ctcactcaaa
     2761 ggcggtaata cggttatcca cagaatcagg ggataacgca ggaaagaaca tgtgagcaaa
     2821 aggccagcaa aaggccagga accgtaaaaa ggccgcgttg ctggcgtttt tccataggct
     2881 ccgcccccct gacgagcatc acaaaaatcg acgctcaagt cagaggtggc gaaacccgac
     2941 aggactataa agataccagg cgtttccccc tggaagctcc ctcgtgcgct ctcctgttcc
     3001 gaccctgccg cttaccggat acctgtccgc ctttctccct tcgggaagcg tggcgctttc
     3061 tcaatgctca cgctgtaggt atctcagttc ggtgtaggtc gttcgctcca agctgggctg
     3121 tgtgcacgaa ccccccgttc agcccgaccg ctgcgcctta tccggtaact atcgtcttga
     3181 gtccaacccg gtaagacacg acttatcgcc actggcagca gccactggta acaggattag
     3241 cagagcgagg tatgtaggcg gtgctacaga gttcttgaag tggtggccta actacggcta
     3301 cactagaagg acagtatttg gtatctgcgc tctgctgaag ccagttacct tcggaaaaag
     3361 agttggtagc tcttgatccg gcaaacaaac caccgctggt agcggtggtt tttttgtttg
     3421 caagcagcag attacgcgca gaaaaaaagg atctcaagaa gatcctttga tcttttctac
     3481 ggggtctgac gctcagtgga acgaaaactc acgttaaggg attttggtca tgagattatc
     3541 aaaaaggatc ttcacctaga tccttttaaa ttaaaaatga agttttaaat caatctaaag
     3601 tatatatgag taaacttggt ctgacagtta ccaatgctta atcagtgagg cacctatctc
     3661 agcgatctgt ctatttcgtt catccatagt tgcctgactc cccgtcgtgt agataactac
     3721 gatacgggag ggcttaccat ctggccccag tgctgcaatg ataccgcgag acccacgctc
     3781 accggctcca gatttatcag caataaacca gccagccgga agggccgagc gcagaagtgg
     3841 tcctgcaact ttatccgcct ccatccagtc tattaattgt tgccgggaag ctagagtaag
     3901 tagttcgcca gttaatagtt tgcgcaacgt tgttgccatt gctacaggca tcgtggtgtc
     3961 acgctcgtcg tttggtatgg cttcattcag ctccggttcc caacgatcaa ggcgagttac
     4021 atgatccccc atgttgtgca aaaaagcggt tagctccttc ggtcctccga tcgttgtcag
     4081 aagtaagttg gccgcagtgt tatcactcat ggttatggca gcactgcata attctcttac
     4141 tgtcatgcca tccgtaagat gcttttctgt gactggtgag tactcaacca agtcattctg
     4201 agaatagtgt atgcggcgac cgagttgctc ttgcccggcg tcaatacggg ataataccgc
     4261 gccacatagc agaactttaa aagtgctcat
//
